>Addgene plasmid #238810 | CRAF:BRAF BiBiT Vector | addgene full sequence | sequence record 479919 | Addgene NGS Result
AAGACGCGTTAATTAAGACGTCGGCAGTGAAAAAAATGCTTTATTTGTGAAATTTGTGATGCTATTGCTT
TATTTGTAACCATTATAAGCTGCAATAAACAAGTTAACAACAACAATTGCATTCATTTTATGTTTCAGGT
TCAGGGGGAGGTGTGGGAGGTTTTTTAAAGCAAGTAAAACCTCTACAAATGTGGTATGGCTGATTATGAT
CCGCGGCCGCAATACGTCGACGTTATCAGCTGACTTCGTACGAGAGCCTAGGTGTTTCTAGAGTCGCGGC
CTTAGCTGTTGATGGTTACTCGGAACAGCATGGAGCCGTCGGGGGTGATCAGGCGCTCGTCGATAATTTT
GTTGCCGTTCCACAGGGTCCCTGTTACAGTGATCTTTTTGCCGTCGAACACGGCGATGCCTTCATACGGC
CGTCCGAAATAGTTCAGCATGTTCGGCGTAACCCCGTCGATTACCAGTGTGCCATAGGGCAGGATCACCT
TAAAGTGATGATCATCCACAGGGTACACCACCTTAAACACCTCTTCGATCTGGGCCATTTGGTCGGCGCT
CAGACCTTCATACGGGATGATGACATGGATGTCGATCTTCAGGGCATTTTCACCGCTCCGGACAATCCTT
TGGATCGGAGTTACGGACACGGCGAGATTCTGCAGCAAACTGGACACACCTCCCTGTTCAAGGACTTGGT
CCAGGTTGTAGGCGGCTGTCTGTTCCCAGTCCCCAACGAAATCTTCGAGTGTGAAGACGGAGCCCCCTCC
ACCTGAGCCACCTCCTCCGAGAGA
[2301 nt withheld, positions 795-3095]
GGCGATCGCTAGCTGCAAAAAGAACAAGTAGCTTGTATTCTATAGTGTCACCTAAATGGGCGATCTGACG
GTTCACTAAACCAGCTCTGCTTATATAGGCCTCCCTGGCGCGCCACTAGTTATTAATAGTAATCAATTAC
GGGGTCATTAGTTCATAGCCCATATATGGAGTTCCGCGTTACATAACTTACGGTAAATGGCCCGCCTGGC
TGACCGCCCAACGACCCCCGCCCATTGACGTCAATAATGACGTATGTTCCCATAGTAACGCCAATAGGGA
CTTTCCATTGACGTCAATGGGTGGAGTATTTACGGTAAACTGCCCACTTGGCAGTACATCAAGTGTATCA
TATGCCAAGTCCGCCCCCTATTGACGTCAATGACGGTAAATGGCCCGCCTGGCATTATGCCCAGTACATG
ACCTTACGGGACTTTCCTACTTGGCAGTACATCTACGTATTAGTCATCGCTATTACCATGGTGATGCGGT
TTTGGCAGTACACCAATGGGCGTGGATAGCGGTTTGACTCACGGGGATTTCCAAGTCTCCACCCCATTGA
CGTCAATGGGAGTTTGTTTTGGCACCAAAATCAACGGGACTTTCCAAAATGTCGTAATAACCCCGCCCCG
TTGACGCAAATGGGCGGTAGGCGTGTACGGTGGGAGGTCTATATAAGCAGAGCTGGTTTAGTGAACCGTC
AGATCACTAGAAGCTTTATTGCGGTAGTTTATCACAGTTAAATTGCTAACGCAGTCAGTGCTTCTGACAC
AACAGTCTCGAACTTAAGCTGCAGAAGTTGGTCGTGAGGCACTGGGCAGGTAAGTATCAAGGTTACAAGA
CAGGTTTAAGGAGACCAATAGAAACTGGGCTTGTCGAGACAGAGAAGACTCTTGCGTTTCTGATAGGCAC
CTATTGGTCTTACTGACATCCACTTTGCCTTTCTCTCCACAGGTGTCCACTCCCAGTTCAATTACAGCTC
TTAAGGCTAGAGTATTAATACGACTCACTATAGGGCTAGCGATCGCC
[1947 nt withheld, positions 4123-6069]
TCTCTCGGAGGAGGTGGCTCAGGTGGAGGGGGCTCCGTGACCGGCTACCGGCTGTTCGAGGAGATTCTGT
AAGGCCGCGACTCTAGAGTCGACCTGCAGGCATGCAAGCTGATTTGGCTGCTGCCACCGCTGAGCAAGGC
CGCTTCGAGCAGACATGATAAGATACATTGATGAGTTTGGACAAACCACAACTAGAATGCAGTGAAAAAA
ATGCTTTATTTGTGAAATTTGTGATGCTATTGCTTTATTTGTAACCATTATAAGCTGCAATAAACAAGTT
AACAACAACAATTGCATTCATTTTATGTTTCAGGTTCAGGGGGAGATGTGGGAGGTTTTTTTAAGCAAGT
AAAACCTCTACAAATGTGGTAAAATCTTAATTAAGAATTCTAATATAACTTCGTATAGCATACATTATAC
GAAGTTATGGATCCACTGTTGACAATTAATCATCGGCATAGTATATCGGCATAGTATAATACGACAAGGT
GAGGAACTAAACCCAGGAGGCAGATCATGATTGAACAAGATGGATTGCACGCAGGTTCTCCGGCCGCTTG
GGTGGAGAGGCTATTCGGCTATGACTGGGCACAACAGACAATCGGCTGCTCTGATGCCGCCGTGTTCCGG
CTGTCAGCGCAGGGGCGCCCGGTTCTTTTTGTCAAGACCGACCTGTCCGGTGCCCTGAATGAACTGCAGG
ACGAGGCAGCGCGGCTATCGTGGCTGGCCACGACGGGCGTTCCTTGCGCAGCTGTGCTCGACGTTGTCAC
TGAAGCGGGAAGGGACTGGCTGCTATTGGGCGAAGTGCCGGGGCAGGATCTCCTGTCATCTCACCTTGCT
CCTGCCGAGAAAGTATCCATCATGGCTGATGCAATGCGGCGGCTGCATACGCTTGATCCGGCTACCTGCC
CATTCGACCACCAAGCGAAACATCGCATCGAGCGAGCACGTACTCGGATGGAAGCCGGTCTTGTCGATCA
GGATGATCTGGACGAAGAGCATCAGGGGCTCGCGCCAGCCGAACTGTTCGCCAGGCTCAAGGCGCGCATG
CCCGACGGCGAGGATCTCGTCGTGACCCATGGCGATGCCTGCTTGCCGAATATCATGGTGGAAAATGGCC
GCTTTTCTGGATTCATCGACTGTGGCCGGCTGGGTGTGGCGGACCGCTATCAGGACATAGCGTTGGCTAC
CCGTGATATTGCTGAAGAGCTTGGCGGCGAATGGGCTGACCGCTTCCTCGTGCTTTACGGTATCGCCGCT
CCCGATTCGCAGCGCATCGCCTTCTATCGCCTTCTTGACGAGTTCTTCTGATTCGAAATGACCGACCAAG
CGACGCCCAACCGGTATCAGCTCACTCAAAGGCGGTAATACGGTTATCCACAGAATCAGGGGATAACGCA
GGAAAGAACATGTGAGCAAAAGGCCAGCAAAAGGCCAGGAACCGTAAAAAGGCCGCGTTGCTGGCGTTTT
TCCATAGGCTCCGCCCCCCTGACGAGCATCACAAAAATCGACGCTCAAGTCAGAGGTGGCGAAACCCGAC
AGGACTATAAAGATACCAGGCGTTTCCCCCTGGAAGCTCCCTCGTGCGCTCTCCTGTTCCGACCCTGCCG
CTTACCGGATACCTGTCCGCCTTTCTCCCTTCGGGAAGCGTGGCGCTTTCTCATAGCTCACGCTGTAGGT
ATCTCAGTTCGGTGTAGGTCGTTCGCTCCAAGCTGGGCTGTGTGCACGAACCCCCCGTTCAGCCCGACCG
CTGCGCCTTATCCGGTAACTATCGTCTTGAGTCCAACCCGGTAAGACACGACTTATCGCCACTGGCAGCA
GCCACTGGTAACAGGATTAGCAGAGCGAGGTATGTAGGCGGTGCTACAGAGTTCTTGAAGTGGTGGCCTA
ACTACGGCTACACTAGAAGGACAGTATTTGGTATCTGCGCTCTGCTGAAGCCAGTTACCTTCGGAAAAAG
AGTTGGTAGCTCTTGATCCGGCAAACAAACCACCGCTGGTAGCGGTGGTTTTTTTGTTTGCAAGCAGCAG
ATTACGCGCAGAAAAAAAGGATTTCAAGAAGATCCTTTGATCTTTTCTACGGGGTCTGACGCTCAGTGGA
ACGAAAACTCACGTTAAGGGATTTTGGTCATGAGATTATCAAAAAGGATCTTCACCTAGATCCTTTTATA
GTCCGGAATCGTCACACAAAAAACCAACACACAGATGTAATGAAAATAAAGATATTTTATTGCGGCCATC
GTGATGGCTAGAGTTTAGCCCTCCCACACATAACCAGAGGGCAGCAATTCACGAATCCCAACTGCCGTCG
GCTGTCCATCACTGTCCTTCACTATGGCTTTGATCCCAGGATGCAGATCGAGAAGCACCTGTCGGCACCG
TCCGCAGGGGCTCAAGATGCCCCTGTTCTCATTTCCGATCGCGACGATACAAGTCAGGTTGCCAGCTGCC
GCAGCAGCAGCAGTGCCCAGCACCACGAGTTCTGCACAAGGTCCCCCAGTAAAATGATATACATTGACAC
CAGTGAAGATGCGGCCGTCGCTAGAGAGAGCTGCGCTGGCGACGCTGTAGTCTTCAGAGATGGGGATGCT
GTTGATTGTAGCCGTTGCTCTTTCAATGAGGGTGGATTCTTCTTGAGACAAAGGCTTGGCCATGGTGGCG
CTAGTGTCAGAAGAATCGAGCTTTTTGCAAAAGCCTAGGCCTCCAAAAAAGCCTCCTCACTACTTCTGGA
ATAGCTCAGAGGCCGAGGCGGCCTCGGCCTCTGCATAAATAAAAAAAATTAGTCAGCCATGGGGCGGAGA
ATGGGCGGAACTGGGCGGAGTTAGGGGCGGGATGGGCGGAGTTAGGGGCGGGACTATGGTTGCTGACTAA
TTGAGATGCATGCTTTGCATACTTCTGCCTGCTGGGGAGCCTGGGGACTTTCCACACCTGGTTGCTGACT
AATTGAGATGCATGCTTTGCATACTTCTGCCTGCTGGGGAGCCTGGGGACTTTCCACACCCTAACTGACA
CACATTCCACAGCTGGTTCTTTCCGCCTCAGAAGGTACCTAACCAAGTTCCTCTTTCAGAGGTTATTTCA
GGCCATGGTGCTGCGC
Features (pLannotate 1.2.2; 21 found; start..end, strand, type, name):
     24..105     -  polyA_signal   SV40 poly(A) signal: SV40 polyadenylation signal
    128..211     -  CDS            large T antigen (fragment): large T antigen from SV40 (simian virus 40)
    288..758     -  CDS            Nluc (fragment): NanoLuc® luciferase human codon-optimized
    798..3095    -  CDS            BRAF (sequence withheld): BRAF_HUMAN - Also known as BRAF1, RAFB1. Experimental evidence at protein level: Swiss-Prot protein existence level 1. Protein kinase involved in the transduction of mitogenic signals from the cell membrane to the nucleus (Probable). Phosphorylates MAP2K1, and thereby activates the MAP kinase signal transduction pathway (PubMed:21441910, PubMed:29433126). May play a role in the postsynaptic responses of hippocampal neurons (PubMed:1508179). From Homo sapiens (Human).
   3134..3152    -  promoter       SP6 promoter: promoter for bacteriophage SP6 RNA polymerase
   3178..3200    -  promoter       minimal CMV promoter (fragment): human cytomegalovirus (CMV) immediate early promoter
   3210..3575    +  enhancer       CMV enhancer: human cytomegalovirus immediate early enhancer
   3577..3776    +  promoter       CMV promoter: human cytomegalovirus (CMV) immediate early promoter
   3915..4047    +  intron         chimeric intron: chimera between introns from human β-globin and immunoglobulin heavy chain genes
   4091..4109    +  promoter       T7 promoter: promoter for bacteriophage T7 RNA polymerase
   4123..6066    +  CDS            RAF1 (sequence withheld): RAF1_HUMAN - Also known as RAF. Experimental evidence at protein level: Swiss-Prot protein existence level 1. Serine/threonine-protein kinase that acts as a regulatory link between the membrane-associated Ras GTPases and the MAPK/ERK cascade, and this critical regulatory link functions as a switch determining cell fate decisions including proliferation, differentiation, apoptosis, survival and oncogenic transformation. RAF1 activation initiates a mitogen-activated protein kinase (MAPK) cascade that comprises a sequential phosphorylation of the dual-specific MAPK kinases (MAP2K1/MEK1 and MAP2K2
   6150..6179    +  misc_feature   MCS (fragment): pUC18/19 multiple cloning site
   6228..6349    -  polyA_signal   SV40 poly(A) signal: SV40 polyadenylation signal
   6372..6440    -  CDS            large T antigen (fragment): large T antigen from SV40 (simian virus 40)
   6464..6497    +  protein_bind   loxP: Cre-mediated recombination occurs in the 8-bp core sequence (GCATACAT). Cre recombinase
   6507..6554    +  promoter       EM7 promoter: synthetic bacterial promoter&nbsp
   6586..7377    +  CDS            neo: KKA2_KLEPN - Also known as kan, nptII. Experimental evidence at protein level: Swiss-Prot protein existence level 1. Resistance to kanamycin, neomycin, paromomycin, ribostamycin, butirosin and gentamicin B. From Klebsiella pneumoniae.
   7538..8126    -  rep_origin     ori: high-copy-number ColE1/pMB1/pBR322/pUC origin of replication
   8252..8300    -  polyA_signal   poly(A) signal: synthetic polyadenylation signal
   8324..8722    -  CDS            BSD: blasticidin S deaminase; Aspergillus terreus BSD; confers resistance to blasticidin
   8753..9110    -  promoter       SV40 promoter: SV40 enhancer and early promoter
