[The description below was written by a language model from this plasmid's Addgene catalogue record and pLannotate feature annotations shown in this document.]
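Description:
CRAF:BRAF BiBiT Vector is a 9,165 nt mammalian expression plasmid that co-expresses two human RAF kinases as NanoBiT split-luciferase fusions from a single backbone assembled from the pFC219K LgBiT and pFC220K SmBiT Flexi vectors. It is propagated in E. coli through a high-copy ColE1/pUC-type origin and selected with kanamycin via an EM7-driven neo (nptII) gene, next to which lies a single loxP site. For selecting transfected mammalian cells it carries a blasticidin S deaminase cassette driven by the SV40 enhancer/early promoter and ended by a synthetic poly(A) signal.

The payload is arranged as a bidirectional unit around a central CMV enhancer. On the forward strand, the CMV enhancer and promoter, a chimeric β-globin/immunoglobulin intron and a T7 promoter precede the full RAF1 (CRAF) coding sequence, followed by an SV40 poly(A) signal. On the reverse strand, a minimal CMV promoter fragment and an SP6 promoter precede the BRAF coding sequence, which is followed by a large NanoLuc fragment and a second SV40 poly(A) signal. The two sources disagree on tag assignment. The catalogue purpose describes CRAF-LgBiT and BRAF-SmBiT, whereas the annotation places the long NanoLuc-derived fragment, whose size fits LgBiT, downstream of BRAF. No tag is annotated after RAF1, although a short SmBiT peptide could easily escape annotation, so the orientation should be checked against the sequence. The catalogue also lists only CRAF as the insert, with no mutations recorded.

Association of the two fusion proteins would bring LgBiT and SmBiT together to reconstitute luciferase activity, so the construct is suited to luminescent monitoring of CRAF:BRAF dimerisation in live cells, with both partners delivered from one plasmid.
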