Addgene plasmid #238810: CRAF:BRAF BiBiT Vector
Purpose: Express CRAF-LgBiT_BRAF-SmBiT Fusion Proteins in Mammalian Cells under a CMV promoter
Depositing lab: Promega Corporation.
Backbone
  Vector backbone: pFC220K SmBiT CMV-Blast Flexi Vector and pFC219K LgBiT CMV-Hyg Flexi Vector
  Vector type: Mammalian Expression
  Selectable markers: Blasticidin
Growth in bacteria
  Bacterial resistance: Kanamycin, 50 μg/mL
  Growth temperature: 37°C
  Growth strain: DH5alpha
  Copy number: High Copy
Gene/Insert
  Gene/Insert name: CRAF
  Species: H. sapiens (human)
  Mutation: None
  Entrez Gene: RAF1 (a.k.a. CMD1NN, CRAF, NS5, Raf-1, c-Raf)
  Promoter: CMV
  Tag / fusion protein: LgBiT (C terminal on backbone); SmBiT (C terminal on backbone)
  Cloning method: Other
Terms and licenses: Academic/Nonprofit Terms; Industry Terms
How to cite: CRAF:BRAF BiBiT Vector was a gift from Promega Corporation (Addgene plasmid # 238810 ; http://n2t.net/addgene:238810 ; RRID:Addgene_238810)
